Addgene plasmid #14624: pCDNA3 Flag MKK7g1
Depositing lab: Roger Davis. Publication: The MKK7 gene encodes a group of c-Jun NH2-terminal kinase kinases. Tournier C, Whitmarsh AJ, Cavanagh J, Barrett T, Davis RJ. Mol Cell Biol. 1999 Feb . 19(2):1569-81. PubMed 9891090.
Backbone
  Vector backbone: pcDNA3
  Backbone manufacturer: invitrogen
  Backbone size w/o insert (bp): 5446
  Vector type: Mammalian Expression
Growth in bacteria
  Bacterial resistance: Ampicillin, 100 μg/mL
  Growth temperature: 37°C
  Growth strain: DH5alpha
  Copy number: High Copy
Gene/Insert
  Gene/Insert name: MKK7g1 (alt name: MKK7)
  Species: M. musculus (mouse)
  Insert size (bp): 1340
  GenBank ID: AF060946
  Entrez Gene: Map2k7 (a.k.a. 5930412N11Rik, JNKK 2, Jnkk, Jnkk2, MAPKK 7, MEK 7, Mapkk7, Mek7, Mkk7, Prkm, Prkmk7, sek, sek2)
  Tag / fusion protein: Flag (N terminal on insert)
  Cloning method: Restriction Enzyme; 5′ cloning site Hind III (not destroyed); 3′ cloning site Xba I (not destroyed)
  Sequencing primers: 5′ T7; 3′ SP6
Terms and licenses: Academic/Nonprofit Terms; Industry Terms: Not Available to Industry
How to cite: pCDNA3 Flag MKK7g1 was a gift from Roger Davis (Addgene plasmid # 14624 ; http://n2t.net/addgene:14624 ; RRID:Addgene_14624)
