[The description below was written by a language model from this plasmid's Addgene catalogue record.]
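Description:
pCDNA3 Flag MKK7g1 is a mammalian expression plasmid built on the Invitrogen pcDNA3 backbone (about 5.4 kb without insert). It carries a roughly 1.3 kb cDNA for the gamma-1 isoform of mouse MKK7, the product of the Map2k7 gene, also known as JNKK2 or MEK7. The coding sequence was cloned between the HindIII and XbaI sites of the polylinker, and both sites remain intact. A Flag epitope is fused to the N terminus of the kinase, so the expressed protein can be detected or immunoprecipitated with anti-Flag antibodies. The plasmid is maintained in E. coli as a high-copy construct under ampicillin selection.

The record includes no feature table and does not name the promoter or other regulatory elements. The standard pcDNA3 backbone drives inserts from the CMV immediate-early promoter with a bovine growth hormone polyadenylation signal, and it carries an SV40-driven neomycin resistance cassette for G418 selection of stable mammalian lines. These elements are presumably present here. The listed T7 and SP6 sequencing primers match the phage promoters that flank the pcDNA3 cloning site.

MKK7 is a dual-specificity MAP kinase kinase that phosphorylates and activates the c-Jun N-terminal kinases (JNKs). The associated publication describes how the MKK7 gene gives rise to a group of such kinase isoforms. This construct is therefore suited to transient or stable expression of one defined, epitope-tagged isoform in cultured mammalian cells. Likely uses include studies of JNK pathway activation, comparison of isoform-specific properties, protein interaction experiments and immune-complex kinase assays.
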