>Addgene plasmid #14624 | pCDNA3 Flag MKK7g1 | addgene partial sequence | sequence record 21816 | CMV-F 5'-CGCAAATGGGCGGTAGGCGTG-3'
AGCTCTCTGGCTAACTAGAGAACCCACTGCTTACTGGCTTATCGAAATTAATACGACTCACTATAGGGAG
ACCCAAGCTTCGGCAGCCAACATGGACTATAAGGACGATGATGACAAAATGGCGGCGTCCTCCCTGGAGC
AGAAGCTGTCCCGCCTGGAAGCCAAGCTGAAGCAGGAGAACCGTGAGGCCCGCAGGAGGATCGACCTCAA
CTTGGATATCAGCCCACAGCGGCCCAGGCCCATTATTGTGATCACTCTAAGCCCTGCTCCTGCCCCGTCC
CAGCGAGCAGCCCTGCAACTCCCACTGGCCAACGATGGGGGCAGCCGCTCACCATCCTCAGAGAGCTCCC
CACAGCACCCTACACCCCCCACCCGGCCCCGCCACATGCTGGGGCTCCCATCAACCTTGTTCACACCGCG
CAGTATGGAGAGCATCGAGATTGACCAGAAGCTGCAGGAGATCATGAAGCAGACAGGGTACCTGACTATC
GGGGGCCAGCGTTATCAGGCAGAAATCAATGACTTGGAGAACTTGGGTGAGATGGGCAGTGGTACCTGTG
GTCAGGTGTGGAAGATGCGGTTCCGGAAGACAGGGCACATCATTGCTGTTAAGCAAATGCGGCGCTCTGG
GAACAAGGAAGAGAATAAGCGCATTTTGATGGACCTGGATGTAGTACTCAAGAGCCATGACTGGCCTTAC
ATCGTTCAGTGCTTTGG
